>Addgene plasmid #194264 | TDP-43 _CTD_5M→A_IDR | addgene full sequence | sequence record 381058 | Addgene NGS Result
GAATGAGGGCATCGTTCCCACTGCGATGCTGGTTGCCAACGATCAGATGGCGCTGGGCGCAATGCGCGCC
ATTACCGAGTCCGGGCTGCGCGTTGGTGCGGATATCTCGGTAGTGGGATACGACGATACCGAAGATAGCT
CATGTTATATCCCGCCGTTAACCACCATCAAACAGGATTTTCGCCTGCTGGGGCAAACCAGCGTGGACCG
CTTGCTGCAACTCTCTCAGGGCCAGGCGGTGAAGGGCAATCAGCTGTTGCCAGTCTCACTGGTGAAAAGA
AAAACCACCCTGGCGCCCAATACGCAAACCGCCTCTCCCCGCGCGTTGGCCGATTCATTAATGCAGCTGG
CACGACAGGTTTCCCGACTGGAAAGCGGGCAGTGACTCATGACCAAAATCCCTTAACGTGAGTTACGCGC
GCGTCGTTCCACTGAGCGTCAGACCCCGTAGAAAAGATCAAAGGATCTTCTTGAGATCCTTTTTTTCTGC
GCGTAATCTGCTGCTTGCAAACAAAAAAACCACCGCTACCAGCGGTGGTTTGTTTGCCGGATCAAGAGCT
ACCAACTCTTTTTCCGAAGGTAACTGGCTTCAGCAGAGCGCAGATACCAAATACTGTTCTTCTAGTGTAG
CCGTAGTTAGCCCACCACTTCAAGAACTCTGTAGCACCGCCTACATACCTCGCTCTGCTAATCCTGTTAC
CAGTGGCTGCTGCCAGTGGCGATAAGTCGTGTCTTACCGGGTTGGACTCAAGACGATAGTTACCGGATAA
GGCGCAGCGGTCGGGCTGAACGGGGGGTTCGTGCACACAGCCCAGCTTGGAGCGAACGACCTACACCGAA
CTGAGATACCTACAGCGTGAGCTATGAGAAAGCGCCACGCTTCCCGAAGGGAGAAAGGCGGACAGGTATC
CGGTAAGCGGCAGGGTCGGAACAGGAGAGCGCACGAGGGAGCTTCCAGGGGGAAACGCCTGGTATCTTTA
TAGTCCTGTCGGGTTTCGCCACCTCTGACTTGAGCGTCGATTTTTGTGATGCTCGTCAGGGGGGCGGAGC
CTATGGAAAAACGCCAGCAACGCGGCCTTTTTACGGTTCCTGGCCTTTTGCTGGCCTTTTGCTCACATGT
TCTTTCCTGCGTTATCCCCTGATTCTGTGGATAACCGTATTACCGCCTTTGAGTGAGCTGATACCGCTCG
CCGCAGCCGAACGACCGAGCGCAGCGAGTCAGTGAGCGAGGAAGCGGAAGGCGAGAGTAGGGAACTGCCA
GGCATCAAACTAAGCAGAAGGCCCCTGACGGATGGCCTTTTTGCGTTTCTACAAACTCTTTCTGTGTTGT
AAAACGACGGCCAGTCTTAAGCTCGGGCCCCCTGGGCGGTTCTGATAACGAGTAATCGTTAATCCGCAAA
TAACGTAAAAACCCGCTTCGGCGGGTTTTTTTATGGGGGGAGTTTAGGGAAAGAGCATTTGTCAGAATAT
TTAAGGGCGCCTGTCACTTTGCTTGATATATGAGAATTATTTAACCTTATAAATGAGAAAAAAGCAACGC
ACTTTAAATAAGATACGTTGCTTTTTCGATTGATGAACACCTATAATTAAACTATTCATCTATTATTTAT
GATTTTTTGTATATACAATATTTCTAGTTTGTTAAAGAGAATTAAGAAAATAAATCTCGAAAATAATAAA
GGGAAAATCAGTTTTTGATATCAAAATTATACATGTCAACGATAATACAAAATATAATACAAACTATAAG
ATGTTATCAGTATTTATTATGCATTTAGAATAAATTTTGTGTCGCCCTTCCGCGAAATTAATACGACTCA
CTATAGGGGAATTGTGAGCGGATAACAATTCCCCTCTAGAAATAATTTTGTTTAACTTTTGAAGGAGATA
TACCATGGGCAGCGACAAGATCCACCATCACCACCATCACGAAAATCTGTACTTTCAAGGTCATATGAAC
CGTCAGCTGGAGCGTAGCGGTCGTTTCGGTGGCAACCCGGGTGGCTTCGGCAACCAAGGTGGCTTTGGTA
ACAGCCGTGGTGGCGGTGCGGGTCTGGGTAACAACCAGGGTAGCAACGCGGGCGGTGGCGCGAACTTTGG
TGCGTTTAGCATTAACCCGGCGATGATGGCGGCGGCGCAGGCGGCGCTGCAAAGCAGCTGGGGCATGATG
GGTATGCTGGCGAGCCAGCAAAACCAAAGCGGCCCGAGCGGTAACAACCAGAACCAAGGCAACGCGCAGC
GTGAACCGAACCAAGCGTTTGGTAGCGGCAACAACAGCTACAGCGGCAGCAACAGCGGTGCGGCGATTGG
TTGGGGCAGCGCGAGCAACGCGGGTAGCGGTAGCGGTTTTAACGGTGGCTTTGGTAGCAGCGCGGACAGC
AAGAGCAGCGGTTGGGGTGCGTAACTCGAGCCCCCTAGCATAACCCCTTGGGGCCTCTAAACGGGTCTTG
AGGGGTTTTTTGCCCCTGAGACGCGTCAATCGAGTTCGTACCTAAGGGCGACACCCCCTAATTAGCCCGG
GCGAAAGGCCCAGTCTTTCGACTGAGCCTTTCGTTTTATTTGATGCCTGGCAGTTCCCTACTCTCGCATG
GGGAGTCCCCACACTACCATCGGCGCTACGGCGTTTCACTTCTGAGTTCGGCATGGGGTCAGGTGGGACC
ACCGCGCTACTGCCGCCAGGCAAACAAGGGGTGTTATGAGCCATATTCAGGTATAAATGGGCTCGCGATA
ATGTTCAGAATTGGTTAATTGGTTGTAACACTGACCCCTATTTGTTTATTTTTCTAAATACATTCAAATA
TGTATCCGCTCATGAGACAATAACCCTGATAAATGCTTCAATAATATTGAAAAAGGAAGAATATGAGCCA
TATTCAACGGGAAACGTCGAGGCCGCGATTAAATTCCAACATGGATGCTGATTTATATGGGTATAAATGG
GCTCGCGATAATGTCGGGCAATCAGGTGCGACAATCTATCGCTTGTATGGGAAGCCCGATGCGCCAGAGT
TGTTTCTGAAACATGGCAAAGGTAGCGTTGCCAATGATGTTACAGATGAGATGGTCAGACTAAACTGGCT
GACGGAATTTATGCCACTTCCGACCATCAAGCATTTTATCCGTACTCCTGATGATGCATGGTTACTCACC
ACTGCGATCCCCGGAAAAACAGCGTTCCAGGTATTAGAAGAATATCCTGATTCAGGTGAAAATATTGTTG
ATGCGCTGGCAGTGTTCCTGCGCCGGTTGCACTCGATTCCTGTTTGTAATTGTCCTTTTAACAGCGATCG
CGTATTTCGCCTCGCTCAGGCGCAATCACGAATGAATAACGGTTTGGTTGATGCGAGTGATTTTGATGAC
GAGCGTAATGGCTGGCCTGTTGAACAAGTCTGGAAAGAAATGCATAAACTTTTGCCATTCTCACCGGATT
CAGTCGTCACTCATGGTGATTTCTCACTTGATAACCTTATTTTTGACGAGGGGAAATTAATAGGTTGTAT
TGATGTTGGACGAGTCGGAATCGCAGACCGATACCAGGATCTTGCCATCCTATGGAACTGCCTCGGTGAG
TTTTCTCCTTCATTACAGAAACGGCTTTTTCAAAAATATGGTATTGATAATCCTGATATGAATAAATTGC
AATTTCATTTGATGCTCGATGAGTTTTTCTAAGCGGCGCGCCATCGAATGGCGCAAAACCTTTCGCGGTA
TGGCATGATAGCGCCCGGAAGAGAGTCAATTCAGGGTGGTGAATATGAAACCAGTAACGTTATACGATGT
CGCAGAGTATGCCGGTGTCTCTTATCAGACCGTTTCCCGCGTGGTGAACCAGGCCAGCCACGTTTCTGCG
AAAACGCGGGAAAAAGTGGAAGCGGCGATGGCGGAGCTGAATTACATTCCCAACCGCGTGGCACAACAAC
TGGCGGGCAAACAGTCGTTGCTGATTGGCGTTGCCACCTCCAGTCTGGCCCTGCACGCGCCGTCGCAAAT
TGTCGCGGCGATTAAATCTCGCGCCGATCAACTGGGTGCCAGCGTGGTGGTGTCGATGGTAGAACGAAGC
GGCGTCGAAGCCTGTAAAGCGGCGGTGCACAATCTTCTCGCGCAACGCGTCAGTGGGCTGATCATTAACT
ATCCGCTGGATGACCAGGATGCCATTGCTGTGGAAGCTGCCTGCACTAATGTTCCGGCGTTATTTCTTGA
TGTCTCTGACCAGACACCCATCAACAGTATTATTTTCTCCCATGAGGACGGTACGCGACTGGGCGTGGAG
CATCTGGTCGCATTGGGTCACCAGCAAATCGCGCTGTTAGCGGGCCCATTAAGTTCTGTCTCGGCGCGTC
TGCGTCTGGCTGGCTGGCATAAATATCTCACTCGCAATCAAATTCAGCCGATAGCGGAACGGGAAGGCGA
CTGGAGTGCCATGTCCGGTTTTCAACAAACCATGCAAATGCT
Features (pLannotate 1.2.2; 14 found; start..end, strand, type, name):
    471..1059    +  rep_origin     ori: high-copy-number ColE1/pMB1/pBR322/pUC origin of replication
   1284..1301    +  terminator     rrnB T2 terminator (fragment): transcription terminator T2 from the E. coli rrnB gene
   1326..1345    -  CDS            lacZα (fragment): LacZα fragment of β-galactosidase; lacZ fragment
   1809..1827    +  promoter       T7 promoter: promoter for bacteriophage T7 RNA polymerase
   1828..1852    +  protein_bind   lac operator: The lac repressor binds to the lac operator to inhibit transcription in E. coli. This inhibition can be relieved by adding lactose or isopropyl-β-D-thiogalactopyranoside (IPTG). lac repressor encoded by lacI
   1892..2398    +  CDS            TARDBP (fragment): TADBP_HUMAN - Also known as TDP43. Experimental evidence at protein level: Swiss-Prot protein existence level 1. RNA-binding protein that is involved in various steps of RNA biogenesis and processing (PubMed:23519609). Preferentially binds, via its two RNA recognition motifs RRM1 and RRM2, to GU-repeats on RNA molecules predominantly localized within long introns and in the 3'UTR of mRNAs (PubMed:23519609, PubMed:24240615, PubMed:24464995). In turn, regulates the splicing of many non-coding and protein-coding RNAs including proteins involved in neuronal survival, as well as mRNAs that encode p
   2415..2462    +  terminator     T7 terminator: transcription terminator for bacteriophage T7 RNA polymerase
   2522..2562    -  terminator     rrnB T1 terminator (fragment): transcription terminator T1 from the E. coli rrnB gene
   2564..2679    -  ncRNA          5S rRNA: Accession: RF00001 - 5S ribosomal RNA
   2710..2734    +  CDS            KanR (fragment): aminoglycoside phosphotransferase; aph(3')-Ia; confers resistance to kanamycin in bacteria or G418 (Geneticin®) in eukaryotes
   2764..2860    +  promoter       AmpR promoter (fragment): bla
   2863..3672    +  CDS            KanR: aminoglycoside phosphotransferase; aph(3')-Ia; confers resistance to kanamycin in bacteria or G418 (Geneticin®) in eukaryotes
   3681..3754    +  promoter       lacI promoter (fragment): lacI
   3755..382     +  CDS            lacI (across the origin): LACI_ECOLI - Experimental evidence at protein level: Swiss-Prot protein existence level 1. Repressor of the lactose operon. Binds allolactose as an inducer. From Escherichia coli (strain K12).
