[The description below was written by a language model from this plasmid's Addgene catalogue record and pLannotate feature annotations shown in this document.]
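Description:
TDP-43 _CTD_5M→A_IDR is a bacterial expression plasmid of about 4.45 kb built on the PJ411 backbone, designed to produce a mutant form of the disordered C-terminal domain (CTD) of human TDP-43 (gene TARDBP) in E. coli. It replicates from a high-copy ColE1/pUC-type origin and is selected with kanamycin through an aph(3')-Ia (KanR) gene that the annotation places downstream of a fragment of the AmpR (bla) promoter. The plasmid also carries its own lacI gene with its promoter, supplying the Lac repressor needed for regulated expression. Fragments of rrnB T1/T2 terminators and a 5S rRNA segment flank the cassette; such elements generally insulate it from read-through transcription.

The expression cassette consists of a T7 promoter immediately followed by a lac operator, the coding region, and a T7 terminator. Transcription therefore depends on a host that supplies T7 RNA polymerase, and it is held off by LacI until relieved by IPTG or lactose. The annotated TARDBP fragment spans roughly 500 bp, consistent with only the C-terminal domain being present. The record states that an N-terminal 6xHis tag is contributed by the backbone for affinity purification, although the tag is not separately annotated in the feature table. The insert, listed as human and synthetic, carries five methionine-to-alanine substitutions: M307A, M311A, M359A, M405A and M414A. The associated publication concerns how site-specific and transient interactions together drive phase separation of a disordered low-complexity domain. This suggests the construct is used to make recombinant protein for testing the contribution of these methionines to CTD phase separation, though the record does not state the specific experiments.
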