Addgene plasmid #194264: TDP-43 _CTD_5M→A_IDR
Purpose: Expresses 6xHis-tagged C-terminal domain of TDP-43 with 5 Methionines to Alanine
Depositing lab: Nicolas Fawzi. Depositing organization: Brown University. Publication: A synergy between site-specific and transient interactions drives the phase separation of a disordered, low-complexity domain. Mohanty P, Shenoy J, Rizuan A, Mercado-Ortiz JF, Fawzi NL, Mittal J. Proc Natl Acad Sci U S A. 2023 Aug 22;120(34):e2305625120. doi: 10.1073/pnas.2305625120. Epub 2023 Aug 14. PubMed 37579155.
Backbone
  Vector backbone: PJ411
  Backbone size w/o insert (bp): 4000
  Total vector size (bp): 4452
  Vector type: Bacterial Expression
Growth in bacteria
  Bacterial resistance: Kanamycin, 50 μg/mL
  Growth temperature: 37°C
  Growth strain: DH5alpha
  Copy number: High Copy
Gene/Insert
  Gene/Insert name: TDP-43
  Species: H. sapiens (human), Synthetic
  Mutation: M307A, M311A, M359A, M405A, M414A mutations in TDP-43 CTD
  Entrez Gene: TARDBP (a.k.a. ALS10, TDP-43)
  Promoter: T7
  Tag / fusion protein: 6XHistag (N terminal on backbone)
  Cloning method: Unknown
  Sequencing primers: 5′ T7; 3′ T7
Terms and licenses: Academic/Nonprofit Terms; Industry Terms: Not Available to Industry
How to cite: TDP-43 _CTD_5M→A_IDR was a gift from Nicolas Fawzi (Addgene plasmid # 194264 ; http://n2t.net/addgene:194264 ; RRID:Addgene_194264)
